Addgene plasmid #133470: pAV0413
Purpose: (Empty Backbone) Integration into fission yeast genome at his5 locus
Depositing lab: Sophie Martin. Depositing organization: Universite de Lausanne (UNIL). Publication: A toolbox of stable integration vectors in the fission yeast Schizosaccharomyces pombe. Vjestica A, Marek M, Nkosi PJ, Merlini L, Liu G, Berard M, Billault-Chaumartin I, Martin SG. J Cell Sci. 2020 Jan 8;133(1). pii: jcs.240754. doi: 10.1242/jcs.240754. PubMed 31801797.
Backbone
  Vector backbone: pHis5StuI(pAV0413)
  Vector type: Yeast Expression
Growth in bacteria
  Bacterial resistance: Ampicillin, 100 μg/mL
  Growth temperature: 37°C
  Growth strain: DH5alpha
  Copy number: High Copy
Gene/Insert
  Gene/Insert name: None
Terms and licenses: Academic/Nonprofit Terms; Industry Terms: Not Available to Industry
Depositor comments: Please see the Resource Information section for an annotated Genbank file.
How to cite: pAV0413 was a gift from Sophie Martin (Addgene plasmid # 133470 ; http://n2t.net/addgene:133470 ; RRID:Addgene_133470)
