[The description below was written by a language model from this plasmid's Addgene catalogue record and pLannotate feature annotations shown in this document.]
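Description:
pAV0413 is an empty integration backbone (vector backbone name pHis5StuI) from a toolbox of stable integration vectors for the fission yeast Schizosaccharomyces pombe, designed to place cloned sequences into the genome at the his5 locus. It is catalogued as a yeast expression vector but carries no insert, and the feature table shows no yeast promoter, terminator, tag or reporter, so any expression cassette must be supplied by the user. No yeast replication origin is annotated, consistent with a plasmid meant to be maintained only after chromosomal integration. In E. coli it is a high-copy plasmid propagated through a ColE1/pUC-type origin and selected with ampicillin via the β-lactamase gene and its native promoter. An f1 origin is also present.

The yeast-specific portion of the 5,291 nt sequence comprises S. pombe genomic material containing the his5 coding sequence, with the small nucleolar RNA gene snR5 annotated upstream of it. This region presumably provides the homology for targeting. The "StuI" in the backbone name suggests linearisation with that enzyme before transformation, and his5 would be expected to serve as a histidine prototrophy marker, but the record states neither point explicitly. The cloning region derives from pBluescript: a multiple cloning site flanked by T7 and T3 promoters and embedded in a lacZα fragment, with the lac promoter, operator and CAP binding site nearby. Short fragments of bom, rop and lacI appear to be vestigial remnants of earlier cloning vectors. The typical use is to clone a gene or expression cassette into the polylinker and integrate it stably as a single copy at his5.
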