Features (pLannotate 1.2.2; 17 found; start..end, strand, type, name):
    137..186     +  misc_feature   bom (fragment): basis of mobility region from pBR322
    310..452     +  ncRNA          S pombe snR5: Accession: RF01435 - small nucleolar RNA snR5
   1178..1825    +  CDS            his5: HIS7_SCHPO - Experimental evidence at protein level: Swiss-Prot protein existence level 1. From Schizosaccharomyces pombe (strain 972 / ATCC 24843) (Fission yeast).
   2213..2261    +  misc_feature   bom (fragment): basis of mobility region from pBR322
   2289..2717    -  rep_origin     f1 ori (sequence partly withheld): f1 bacteriophage origin of replication; arrow indicates direction of (+) strand synthesis
   2721..2876    -  CDS            lacZα (fragment): LacZα fragment of β-galactosidase; lacZ fragment
   2884..2902    +  promoter       T7 promoter: promoter for bacteriophage T7 RNA polymerase
   2911..3018    -  misc_feature   MCS: pBluescript multiple cloning site
   3031..3049    -  promoter       T3 promoter: promoter for bacteriophage T3 RNA polymerase
   3094..3110    -  protein_bind   lac operator: The lac repressor binds to the lac operator to inhibit transcription in E. coli. This inhibition can be relieved by adding lactose or isopropyl-β-D-thiogalactopyranoside (IPTG). lac repressor encoded by lacI
   3118..3148    -  promoter       lac promoter: promoter for the E. coli lac operon
   3163..3184    -  protein_bind   CAP binding site: CAP binding activates transcription in the presence of cAMP. E. coli catabolite activator protein
   3197..3289    -  CDS            lacI (fragment): lac repressor; lacI; The lac repressor binds to the lac operator to inhibit transcription in E. coli. This inhibition can be relieved by adding lactose or isopropyl-β-D-thiogalactopyranoside (IPTG).
   3472..4060    -  rep_origin     ori: high-copy-number ColE1/pMB1/pBR322/pUC origin of replication
   4231..5091    -  CDS            AmpR: β-lactamase; bla; confers resistance to ampicillin, carbenicillin, and related antibiotics
   5092..5196    -  promoter       AmpR promoter: bla
   5291..35      +  CDS            rop (fragment) (across the origin): Rop protein, which maintains plasmids at low copy number; rop
>Addgene plasmid #133470 | pAV0413 | addgene full sequence | sequence record 263786 | Addgene NGS Result
TCGCGCGTTTCGGTGATGACGGTGAAAACCTCTGACACATGCAGCTCCCGGAGACGGTCACAGCTTGTCT
GTAAGCGGATGCCGGGAGCAGACAAGCCCGTCAGGGCGCGTCAGCGGGTGTTGGCGGGTGTCGGGGCTGG
CTTAACTATGCGGCATCAGAGCAGATTGTACTGAGAGTGCACCATAACCGGGATGGAACGATTGAATACT
GTGCTACTCTTTATGTAATATAACGAATTCAACTGTTCAACGTATGTGACTGCTCTCTGCTTCTCGGTAT
ATATTTACTTGAAGGAATTAATTTTTCTTTGCCAATGGTCTCTTTTACCAATTGCAGTCTGGCTTAAAGC
AATGAGGTTGTAATTAAATGGCTTGAGACCTAGAACAAACACCTTTTACAATCCTTGTTTACTGGTTTTG
ATAGTAAATTCGGTTCGCTTGTGGTGTACATTATATTTTTTAGGCTAGTCGTGATTTTTTGATAATATCA
ATATTCTTAGATTTGAGACATTCATGCTTTTTAATTTGATCAATCGTTTGTATCTTCATTAATTAGTAGG
TGGTTTGATAGAACATTTAGTTGCTTGTTTGACTACAAATATCTGCAGAATGGATTCGGTTAATAAAAAA
AATGTTTGAGGAATTAATTTTCGCTTTGGAGTGGAGGCCTCAATTCGATGTTGCAGATTTTACAAGTTTT
TAAAATGTATTTCATTATTACTTTTTATATGCCTAATAAAAAAGCCATAGTTTAATCTATAGATAACTTT
TTTTCCAGTGCACTAACGGACGTTACATTCCCATACAAAACTGCGTAGTTAAAGCTAAGGAAAAGTTAAT
ATCATGTTAATTAAATACGCTATTTACAATAAGACATTGAACTCATTTATATCGTTGAATATGAATAACC
AATTTCAGCGAATTTTTAACAAACATCGTTCACCTCGTTTAAGGATATCTTGTGTATGGGGTGTTGACTT
GCTTTATCGAATAATTACCGTACCTGTAATTGGCTTGCTGGATATAGCGGTAGTCTAATATCTAGCAAAA
ATCTTTTGGGTGAAAAGGCTTGCAATTTCACGACACCGAACTATTTGTCATTTTTTAATAAGGAAGTTTT
CCATAAATTCCTGTAATTCTCGGTTGATCTAATTGAAAAGAGTAGTTTTGCATCACGATGAGGAGGGCTT
TTGTAGAAAGAAATACGAACGAAACGAAAATCAGCGTTGCCATCGCTTTGGACAAAGCTCCCTTACCTGA
AGAGTCGAATTTTATTGATGAACTTATAACTTCCAAGCATGCAAACCAAAAGGGAGAACAAGTAATCCAA
GTAGACACGGGAATTGGATTCTTGGATCACATGTATCATGCACTGGCTAAACATGCAGGCTGGAGCTTAC
GACTTTACTCAAGAGGTGATTTAATCATCGATGATCATCACACTGCAGAAGATACTGCTATTGCACTTGG
TATTGCATTCAAGCAGGCTATGGGTAACTTTGCCGGCGTTAAAAGATTTGGACATGCTTATTGTCCACTT
GACGAAGCTCTTTCTAGAAGCGTAGTTGACTTGTCGGGACGGCCCTATGCTGTTATCGATTTGGGATTAA
AGCGTGAAAAGGTTGGGGAATTGTCCTGTGAAATGATCCCTCACTTACTATATTCCTTTTCGGTAGCAGC
TGGAATTACTTTGCATGTTACCTGCTTATATGGTAGTAATGACCATCATCGTGCTGAAAGCGCTTTTAAA
TCTCTGGCTGTTGCCATGCGCGCGGCTACTAGTCTTACTGGAAGTTCTGAAGTCCCAAGCACGAAGGGAG
TGTTGTAAAGATGAATTGGATTATGTCAGGAAAAGAACGACAATTTTGCATCCAAATTGTCTAAATTTTA
GAGTTGCTTGAAAACAATAGAACCTTACTTGCTTTATAATTACGTTAATTAGAAGCGTTATCTCGTGAAG
GAATATAGTACGTAGCCGTATAAATTGAATTGAATGTTCAGCTTATAGAATAGAGACACTTTGCTGTTCA
ATGCGTCGTCACTTACCATACTCACTTTATTATACGACTTTAAGTATAAACTCCGCGGTTATGGTAAAAT
TAATGATGCACAAACGTCCGATTCCATATGGGTACACTACAATTAAATACTTTTAAGTAACGCTGATTTC
TTATTTTTTATCCTTGGTGTATTTATTGTTTATACCGCTAGGGCGGTGTGAAATACCGCACAGATGCGTA
AGGAGAAAATACCGCATCAGGAAATTGTAAGCGTTAATATTTTGTTAAAATTCGCGTTAAATTTTTGTTA
AATCAGCTCATTTTTTAACCAATAGGCCGAAATCGGCAAAATCCCTTATAAATCAAAAGAATAGACCGAG
ATAGGGT
[37 nt withheld, positions 2388-2424]
AAAGAACGTGGACTCCAACGTCAAAGG
[49 nt withheld, positions 2452-2500]
T
[91 nt withheld, positions 2502-2592]
G
[124 nt withheld, positions 2594-2717]
CCATTCGCCATTCAGGCTGCGCAACTGTTGGGAAGGGCGATCGGTGCGGGCCTCTTCGCTATTACGCCAG
CTGGCGAAAGGGGGATGTGCTGCAAGGCGATTAAGTTGGGTAACGCCAGGGTTTTCCCAGTCACGACGTT
GTAAAACGACGGCCAGTGAGCGCGCGTAATACGACTCACTATAGGGCGAATTGGGTACCGGGCCCCCCCT
CGAGGTCGACGGTATCGATAAGCTTGATATCGAATTCCTGCAGCCCGGGGGATCCACTAGTTCTAGAGCG
GCCGCCACCGCGGTGGAGCTCCAGCTTTTGTTCCCTTTAGTGAGGGTTAATTGCGCGCTTGGCGTAATCA
TGGTCATAGCTGTTTCCTGTGTGAAATTGTTATCCGCTCACAATTCCACACAACATACGAGCCGGAAGCA
TAAAGTGTAAAGCCTGGGGTGCCTAATGAGTGAGCTAACTCACATTAATTGCGTTGCGCTCACTGCCCGC
TTTCCAGTCGGGAAACCTGTCGTGCCAGCTGCATTAATGAATCGGCCAACGCGCGGGGAGAGGCGGTTTG
CGTATTGGGCGCTCTTCCGCTTCCTCGCTCACTGACTCGCTGCGCTCGGTCGTTCGGCTGCGGCGAGCGG
TATCAGCTCACTCAAAGGCGGTAATACGGTTATCCACAGAATCAGGGGATAACGCAGGAAAGAACATGTG
AGCAAAAGGCCAGCAAAAGGCCAGGAACCGTAAAAAGGCCGCGTTGCTGGCGTTTTTCCATAGGCTCCGC
CCCCCTGACGAGCATCACAAAAATCGACGCTCAAGTCAGAGGTGGCGAAACCCGACAGGACTATAAAGAT
ACCAGGCGTTTCCCCCTGGAAGCTCCCTCGTGCGCTCTCCTGTTCCGACCCTGCCGCTTACCGGATACCT
GTCCGCCTTTCTCCCTTCGGGAAGCGTGGCGCTTTCTCATAGCTCACGCTGTAGGTATCTCAGTTCGGTG
TAGGTCGTTCGCTCCAAGCTGGGCTGTGTGCACGAACCCCCCGTTCAGCCCGACCGCTGCGCCTTATCCG
GTAACTATCGTCTTGAGTCCAACCCGGTAAGACACGACTTATCGCCACTGGCAGCAGCCACTGGTAACAG
GATTAGCAGAGCGAGGTATGTAGGCGGTGCTACAGAGTTCTTGAAGTGGTGGCCTAACTACGGCTACACT
AGAAGAACAGTATTTGGTATCTGCGCTCTGCTGAAGCCAGTTACCTTCGGAAAAAGAGTTGGTAGCTCTT
GATCCGGCAAACAAACCACCGCTGGTAGCGGTGGTTTTTTTGTTTGCAAGCAGCAGATTACGCGCAGAAA
AAAAGGATCTCAAGAAGATCCTTTGATCTTTTCTACGGGGTCTGACGCTCAGTGGAACGAAAACTCACGT
TAAGGGATTTTGGTCATGAGATTATCAAAAAGGATCTTCACCTAGATCCTTTTAAATTAAAAATGAAGTT
TTAAATCAATCTAAAGTATATATGAGTAAACTTGGTCTGACAGTTACCAATGCTTAATCAGTGAGGCACC
TATCTCAGCGATCTGTCTATTTCGTTCATCCATAGTTGCCTGACTCCCCGTCGTGTAGATAACTACGATA
CGGGAGGGCTTACCATCTGGCCCCAGTGCTGCAATGATACCGCGAGACCCACGCTCACCGGCTCCAGATT
TATCAGCAATAAACCAGCCAGCCGGAAGGGCCGAGCGCAGAAGTGGTCCTGCAACTTTATCCGCCTCCAT
CCAGTCTATTAATTGTTGCCGGGAAGCTAGAGTAAGTAGTTCGCCAGTTAATAGTTTGCGCAACGTTGTT
GCCATTGCTACAGGCATCGTGGTGTCACGCTCGTCGTTTGGTATGGCTTCATTCAGCTCCGGTTCCCAAC
GATCAAGGCGAGTTACATGATCCCCCATGTTGTGCAAAAAAGCGGTTAGCTCCTTCGGTCCTCCGATCGT
TGTCAGAAGTAAGTTGGCCGCAGTGTTATCACTCATGGTTATGGCAGCACTGCATAATTCTCTTACTGTC
ATGCCATCCGTAAGATGCTTTTCTGTGACTGGTGAGTACTCAACCAAGTCATTCTGAGAATAGTGTATGC
GGCGACCGAGTTGCTCTTGCCCGGCGTCAATACGGGATAATACCGCGCCACATAGCAGAACTTTAAAAGT
GCTCATCATTGGAAAACGTTCTTCGGGGCGAAAACTCTCAAGGATCTTACCGCTGTTGAGATCCAGTTCG
ATGTAACCCACTCGTGCACCCAACTGATCTTCAGCATCTTTTACTTTCACCAGCGTTTCTGGGTGAGCAA
AAACAGGAAGGCAAAATGCCGCAAAAAAGGGAATAAGGGCGACACGGAAATGTTGAATACTCATACTCTT
CCTTTTTCAATATTATTGAAGCATTTATCAGGGTTATTGTCTCATGAGCGGATACATATTTGAATGTATT
TAGAAAAATAAACAAATAGGGGTTCCGCGCACATTTCCCCGAAAAGTGCCACCTGACGTCTAAGAAACCA
TTATTATCATGACATTAACCTATAAAAATAGGCGTATCACGAGGCCCTTTCGTC
